>Addgene plasmid #69523 | CMJ157 | depositor full sequence | sequence record 125344 | CMJ157 sequence 4848 bps
GACGTCTTAAGACCCACTTTCACATTTAAGTTGTTTTTCTAATCCGCATATGATCAATTCAAGGCCGAAT
AAGAAGGCTGGCTCTGCACCTTGGTGATCAAATAATTCGATAGCTTGTCGTAATAATGGCGGCATACTAT
CAGTAGTAGGTGTTTCCCTTTCTTCTTTAGCGACTTGATGCTCTTGATCTTCCAATACGCAACCTAAAGT
AAAATGCCCCACAGCGCTGAGTGCATATAATGCATTCTCTAGTGAAAAACCTTGTTGGCATAAAAAGGCT
AATTGATTTTCGAGAGTTTCATACTGTTTTTCTGTAGGCCGTGTACCTAAATGTACTTTTGCTCCATCGC
GATGACTTAGTAAAGCACATCTAAAACTTTTAGCGTTATTACGTAAAAAATCTTGCCAGCTTTCCCCTTC
TAAAGGGCAAAAGTGAGTATGGTGCCTATCTAACATCTCAATGGCTAAGGCGTCGAGCAAAGCCCGCTTA
TTTTTTACATGCCAATACAATGTAGGCTGCTCTACACCTAGCTTCTGGGCGAGTTTACGGGTTGTTAAAC
CTTCGATTCCGACCTCATTAAGCAGCTCTAATGCGCTGTTAATCACTTTACTTTTATCTAATCTAGACAT
CATTAATTCCTAATTTTTGTTGACACTCTATCGTTGATAGAGTTATTTTACCACTCCCTATCAGTGATAG
AGAAAAGAGAATTCTTAAAGAGGAGAAAGGTCATGAATCAACAGGATATTGAACAGGTGGTGAAAGCGGT
ACTGCTGAAAATGAAAGACAGCGGCAGCGATAAACCCGTCTCGTTTAATGCGCCTGCGGCATCCACAGCA
CCACAGACCGCTGCGCCTGCGGGCGACGGCTTTCTGACCGAAGTGGGCGAAGCGCGCCAGGGCACTCAGC
AGGACGAAGTCATTATCGCCGTCGGCCCGGCATTTGGCCTGGCGCAAACCGTCAATATCGTCGGCTTACC
GCATAAGAGCATTCTGCGCGAAGTCATTGCCGGTATTGAAGAAGAAGGCATCAAGGCGCGCGTGATTCGC
TGCTTTAAATCTTCCGACGTGGCGTTCGTCGCCGTTGAAGGTAACCGCCTGAGCGGATCCGGCATCTCCA
TCGGCATCCAGTCGAAAGGTACTACGGTTATCCACCAGCAGGGGCTACCGCCGCTCTCCAACCTGGAGCT
GTTCCCGCAGGCACCGCTGCTGACGCTGGAAACCTACCGTCAGATTGGTAAAAACGCCGCCCGCTATGCG
AAACGAGAATCACCGCAGCCGGTCCCTACGCTCAATGACCAGATGGCACGCCCGAAGTACCAGGCAAAGT
CGGCCATTTTGCATATTAAAGAGACCAAGTACGTCGTGACGGGCAAAAACCCGCAGGAACTGCGCGTGGC
GCTTTGAAAGCTTTCGAGTAAGGATCTCCAGGCATCAAATAAAACGAAAGGCTCAGTCGAAAGACTGGGC
CTTTCGTTTTATCTGTTGTTTGTCGGTGAACGCTCTCTACTAGAGTCACACTGGCTCACCTTCGGGTGGG
CCTTTCTGCGTTTATACCTAGGGTACGGGTTTTGCTGCCCGCAAACGGGCTGTTCTGGTGTTGCTAGTTT
GTTATCAGAATCGCAGATCCGGCTTCAGCCGGTTTGCCGGCTGAAAGCGCTATTTCTTCCAGAATTGCCA
TGATTTTTTCCCCACGGGAGGCGTCACTGGCTCCCGTGTTGTCGGCAGCTTTGATTCGATAAGCAGCATC
GCCTGTTTCAGGCTGTCTATGTGTGACTGTTGAGCTGTAACAAGTTGTCTCAGGTGTTCAATTTCATGTT
CTAGTTGCTTTGTTTTACTGGTTTCACCTGTTCTATTAGGTGTTACATGCTGTTCATCTGTTACATTGTC
GATCTGTTCATGGTGAACAGCTTTGAATGCACCAAAAACTCGTAAAAGCTCTGATGTATCTATCTTTTTT
ACACCGTTTTCATCTGTGCATATGGACAGTTTTCCCTTTGATATGTAACGGTGAACAGTTGTTCTACTTT
TGTTTGTTAGTCTTGATGCTTCACTGATAGATACAAGAGCCATAAGAACCTCAGATCCTTCCGTATTTAG
CCAGTATGTTCTCTAGTGTGGTTCGTTGTTTTTGCGTGAGCCATGAGAACGAACCATTGAGATCATACTT
ACTTTGCATGTCACTCAAAAATTTTGCCTCAAAACTGGTGAGCTGAATTTTTGCAGTTAAAGCATCGTGT
AGTGTTTTTCTTAGTCCGTTATGTAGGTAGGAATCTGATGTAATGGTTGTTGGTATTTTGTCACCATTCA
TTTTTATCTGGTTGTTCTCAAGTTCGGTTACGAGATCCATTTGTCTATCTAGTTCAACTTGGAAAATCAA
CGTATCAGTCGGGCGGCCTCGCTTATCAACCACCAATTTCATATTGCTGTAAGTGTTTAAATCTTTACTT
ATTGGTTTCAAAACCCATTGGTTAAGCCTTTTAAACTCATGGTAGTTATTTTCAAGCATTAACATGAACT
TAAATTCATCAAGGCTAATCTCTATATTTGCCTTGTGAGTTTTCTTTTGTGTTAGTTCTTTTAATAACCA
CTCATAAATCCTCATAGAGTATTTGTTTTCAAAAGACTTAACATGTTCCAGATTATATTTTATGAATTTT
TTTAACTGGAAAAGATAAGGCAATATCTCTTCACTAAAAACTAATTCTAATTTTTCGCTTGAGAACTTGG
CATAGTTTGTCCACTGGAAAATCTCAAAGCCTTTAACCAAAGGATTCCTGATTTCCACAGTTCTCGTCAT
CAGCTCTCTGGTTGCTTTAGCTAATACACCATAAGCATTTTCCCTACTGATGTTCATCATCTGAGCGTAT
TGGTTATAAGTGAACGATACCGTCCGTTCTTTCCTTGTAGGGTTTTCAATCGTGGGGTTGAGTAGTGCCA
CACAGCATAAAATTAGCTTGGTTTCATGCTCCGTTAAGTCATAGCGACTAATCGCTAGTTCATTTGCTTT
GAAAACAACTAATTCAGACATACATCTCAATTGGTCTAGGTGATTTTAATCACTATACCAATTGAGATGG
GCTAGTCAATGATAATTACTAGTCCTTTTCCCGGGTGATCTGGGTATCTGTAAATTCTGCTAGACCTTTG
CTGGAAAACTTGTAAATTCTGCTAGACCCTCTGTAAATTCCGCTAGACCTTTGTGTGTTTTTTTTGTTTA
TATTCAAGTGGTTATAATTTATAGAATAAAGAAAGAATAAAAAAAGATAAAAAGAATAGATCCCAGCCCT
GTGTATAACTCACTACTTTAGTCAGTTCCGCAGTATTACAAAAGGATGTCGCAAACGCTGTTTGCTCCTC
TACAAAACAGACCTTAAAACCCTAAAGGCTTAAGTAGCACCCTCGCAAGCTCGGGCAAATCGCTGAATAT
TCCTTTTGTCTCCGACCATCAGGCACCTGAGTCGCTGTCTTTTTCGTGACATTCAGTTCGCTGCGCTCAC
GGCTCTGGCAGTGAATGGGGGTAAATGGCACTACAGGCGCCTTTTATGGATTCATGCAAGGAAACTACCC
ATAATACAAGAAAAGCCCGTCACGGGCTTCTCAGGGCGTTTTATGGCGGGTCTGCTATGTGGTGCTATCT
GACTTTTTGCTGTTCAGCAGTTCCTGCCCTCTGATTTTCCAGTCTGACCACTTCGGATTATCCCGTGACA
GGTCATTCAGACTGGCTAATGCACCCAGTAAGGCAGCGGTATCATCAACAGGCTTACCCGTCTTACTGTC
CCTAGTGCTTGGATTCTCACCAATAAAAAACGCCCGGCGGCAACCGAGCGTTCTGAACAAATCCAGATGG
AGTTCTGAGGTCATTACTGGATCTATCAACAGGAGTCCAAGCGAGCTCTCGAACCCCAGAGTCCCGCTCA
GAAGAACTCGTCAAGAAGGCGATAGAAGGCGATGCGCTGCGAATCGGGAGCGGCGATACCGTAAAGCACG
AGGAAGCGGTCAGCCCATTCGCCGCCAAGCTCTTCAGCAATATCACGGGTAGCCAACGCTATGTCCTGAT
AGCGGTCCGCCACACCCAGCCGGCCACAGTCGATGAATCCAGAAAAGCGGCCATTTTCCACCATGATATT
CGGCAAGCAGGCATCGCCATGGGTCACGACGAGATCCTCGCCGTCGGGCATGCGCGCCTTGAGCCTGGCG
AACAGTTCGGCTGGCGCGAGCCCCTGATGCTCTTCGTCCAGATCATCCTGATCGACAAGACCGGCTTCCA
TCCGAGTACGTGCTCGCTCGATGCGATGTTTCGCTTGGTGGTCGAATGGGCAGGTAGCCGGATCAAGCGT
ATGCAGCCGCCGCATTGCATCAGCCATGATGGATACTTTCTCGGCAGGAGCAAGGTGAGATGACAGGAGA
TCCTGCCCCGGCACTTCGCCCAATAGCAGCCAGTCCCTTCCCGCTTCAGTGACAACGTCGAGCACAGCTG
CGCAAGGAACGCCCGTCGTGGCCAGCCACGATAGCCGCGCTGCCTCGTCCTGCAGTTCATTCAGGGCACC
GGACAGGTCGGTCTTGACAAAAAGAACCGGGCGCCCCTGCGCTGACAGCCGGAACACGGCGGCATCAGAG
CAGCCGATTGTCTGTTGTGCCCAGTCATAGCCGAATAGCCTCTCCACCCAAGCGGCCGGAGAACCTGCGT
GCAATCCATCTTGTTCAATCATGCGAAACGATCCTCATCCTGTCTCTTGATCAGATCATGATCCCCTGCG
CCATCAGATCCTTGGCGGCAAGAAAGCCATCCAGTTTACTTTGCAGGGCTTCCCAACCTTACCAGAGGGC
GCCCCAGCTGGCAATTCC
Features (pLannotate 1.2.2; 10 found; start..end, strand, type, name):
      7..630     -  CDS            TetR: tetracycline repressor TetR; tetR from transposon Tn10; TetR binds to the tetracycline operator tetO to inhibit transcription. This inhibition can be relieved by adding tetracycline or doxycycline.
    649..704     +  promoter       tetR/tetA promoters: tetR; overlapping promoters for bacterial tetR and tetA
    733..1404    +  CDS            pduD: PDUD_SALTY - Experimental evidence at protein level: Swiss-Prot protein existence level 1. Part of the PduCDE complex that catalyzes the dehydration of 1,2-propanediol to propionaldehyde. Is required for S.typhimurium growth on 1,2-propanediol as the sole carbon and energy source. From Salmonella typhimurium (strain LT2 / SGSC1412 / ATCC 700720).
   1436..1507    +  terminator     rrnB T1 terminator: transcription terminator T1 from the E. coli rrnB gene
   1523..1550    +  terminator     T7Te terminator: phage T7 early transcription terminator
   2081..3031    -  CDS            Rep101: RepA protein needed for replication with the pSC101 origin; rep101
   3079..3301    -  rep_origin     pSC101 ori: low-copy replication origin that requires the Rep101 protein
   3793..3887    -  terminator     lambda t0 terminator: transcription terminator from phage lambda
   3921..4712    -  CDS            neo: KKA2_KLEPN - Also known as kan, nptII. Experimental evidence at protein level: Swiss-Prot protein existence level 1. Resistance to kanamycin, neomycin, paromomycin, ribostamycin, butirosin and gentamicin B. From Klebsiella pneumoniae.
   4744..4848    -  CDS            tnpA (fragment): TN5P_ECOLX - Also known as tnp. Experimental evidence at protein level: Swiss-Prot protein existence level 1. Mediates transposition of transposon Tn5 by a 'cut and paste' mechanism. First, the monomeric transposase binds the 19 bp inverted DNA repeats flanking the transposon. Then, dimerization of the DNA- bound transposase creates a synaptic DNA complex. After nicking of the first DNA strand, excision of the transposon proceeds through a series of intermediates. The transposase then mediates the insertion of the transposon at a new site by strand transfer. The activity of the wild- type tran
