[The description below was written by a language model from this plasmid's Addgene catalogue record and pLannotate feature annotations shown in this document.]
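Description:
CMJ157 is a bacterial expression plasmid built on the pTET backbone that places a chimeric Salmonella PduD protein under tetracycline-inducible control. It replicates through the low-copy pSC101 origin together with its required Rep101 (RepA) initiator protein, although the catalogue entry lists copy number as unknown. Selection is by kanamycin, conferred by the neo/nptII aminoglycoside phosphotransferase gene, which is followed by a lambda t0 terminator. The short Tn5 transposase fragment annotated next to the marker is most likely a remnant carried over with the resistance cassette rather than a functional element.

The expression unit consists of a divergently oriented tetR gene and the overlapping tetR/tetA promoter region. TetR represses transcription of the insert by binding the tet operator, and repression is relieved by adding a tetracycline-class inducer. Downstream lies the open reading frame described in the record as eutE1-20-pduD21-224-FLAG: the first 20 residues of EutE replace the native N-terminus of PduD (a subunit of the PduCDE diol dehydratase complex that converts 1,2-propanediol to propionaldehyde), with residues 21–224 of PduD retained and a C-terminal FLAG epitope for detection. The feature table annotates the whole region simply as pduD and does not call out the EutE segment or the FLAG tag separately. Transcription ends at tandem rrnB T1 and T7Te terminators.

Going by the associated publication title, the construct was made to test whether a non-native signal sequence, here taken from EutE, can direct a protein to the 1,2-propanediol utilization (Pdu) bacterial microcompartment in place of PduD's own N-terminal region.
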