Addgene plasmid #69523: CMJ157
Purpose: pTET eutE1-20-pduD21-224-FLAG
Depositing lab: Danielle Tullman-Ercek. Depositing organization: University of California, Berkeley. Publication: Localization of Proteins to the 1,2-Propanediol Utilization Microcompartment by Non-native Signal Sequences Is Mediated by a Common Hydrophobic Motif. Jakobson CM, Kim EY, Slininger MF, Chien A, Tullman-Ercek D. J Biol Chem. 2015 Aug 17. pii: jbc.M115.651919. 10.1074/jbc.M115.651919 PubMed 26283792.
Backbone
  Vector backbone: pTET
Growth in bacteria
  Bacterial resistance: Kanamycin, 50 μg/mL
  Growth temperature: 37°C
  Growth strain: DH10B
  Copy number: Unknown
Gene/Insert
  Gene/Insert name: PduD from Salmonella
  Entrez Gene: pduD (a.k.a. STM2041)
Terms and licenses: Academic/Nonprofit Terms; Industry Terms: Not Available to Industry
How to cite: CMJ157 was a gift from Danielle Tullman-Ercek (Addgene plasmid # 69523 ; http://n2t.net/addgene:69523 ; RRID:Addgene_69523)
