>Addgene plasmid #69523 | CMJ157 | addgene partial sequence | sequence record 125343 | Tet-R 5'-GGCGAGTTTACGGGTTGTTA-3'
CTCTAATGCGCTGTTAATCACTTTACTTTTATCTAATCTAGACATCATTAATTCCTAATTTTTGTTGACA
CTCTATCGTTGATAGAGTTATTTTACCACTCCCTATCAGTGATAGAGAAAAGAGAATTCTTAAAGAGGAG
AAAGGTCATGAATCAACAGGATATTGAACAGGTGGTGAAAGCGGTACTGCTGAAAATGAAAGACAGCGGC
AGCGATAAACCCGTCTCGTTTAATGCGCCTGCGGCATCCACAGCACCACAGACCGCTGCGCCTGCGGGCG
ACGGCTTTCTGACCGAAGTGGGCGAAGCGCGCCAGGGCACTCAGCAGGACGAAGTCATTATCGCCGTCGG
CCCGGCATTTGGCCTGGCGCAAACCGTCAATATCGTCGGCTTACCGCATAAGAGCATTCTGCGCGAAGTC
ATTGCCGGTATTGAAGAAGAAGGCATCAAGGCGCGCGTGATTCGCTGCTTTAAATCTTCCGACGTGGCGT
TCGTCGCCGTTGAAGGTAACCGCCTGAGCGGATCCGGCATCTCCATCGGCATCCAGTCGAAAGGTACTAC
GGTTATCCACCAGCAGGGGCTACCGCCGCTCTCCAACCTGGAGCTGTTCCCGCAGGCACCGCTGCTGACG
CTGGAAACCTACCGTCAGATTGGTAAAAACGCCGCCCGCTATGCGAAACGAGAATCACCGCAGCCGGTCC
CTACGCTCAATGACCAGATGGCACGCCCGAAGTACCAGGCAAAGTCGGCCATTTTGCATATTAAAGAGAC
CAAGTACGTCGTGACGGG
